Addgene plasmid #66130: pGL4.10-VEGFprom(-500 to -1)
Purpose: Luciferase-based reporter for VEGF promoter region (-500 to -1 bp)
Depositing lab: David Mu. Publication: Thyroid Transcription Factor 1 Reprograms Angiogenic Activities of Secretome. Wood LW, Cox NI, Phelps CA, Lai SC, Poddar A, Talbot C Jr, Mu D. Sci Rep. 2016 Feb 25;6:19857. doi: 10.1038/srep19857. PubMed 26912193.
Backbone
  Vector backbone: pGL4.10
  Backbone manufacturer: Promega
  Backbone size w/o insert (bp): 4242
  Total vector size (bp): 4695
  Vector type: Luciferase
Growth in bacteria
  Bacterial resistance: Ampicillin, 100 μg/mL
  Growth temperature: 37°C
  Growth strain: JM109
  Copy number: High Copy
Gene/Insert
  Gene/Insert name: Vascular Endothelial Growth Factor-A promoter region (alt names: VEGF; VEGFA)
  Species: H. sapiens (human)
  Entrez Gene: VEGFA (a.k.a. L-VEGF, MVCD1, VEGF, VPF)
  Promoter: VEGF -500 to -1
  Cloning method: Restriction Enzyme; 5′ cloning site KpnI (not destroyed); 3′ cloning site HindIII (not destroyed)
  Sequencing primers: 5′ TTAAGGTACCGTCGAGCTTCCCCTTCATT; 3′ TTAAAAGCTTCCACAGTGATTTGGGGAAGTA
Terms and licenses: Academic/Nonprofit Terms; Industry Terms: Not Available to Industry
How to cite: pGL4.10-VEGFprom(-500 to -1) was a gift from David Mu (Addgene plasmid # 66130 ; http://n2t.net/addgene:66130 ; RRID:Addgene_66130)
