[The description below was written by a language model from this plasmid's Addgene catalogue record and pLannotate feature annotations shown in this document.]
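Description:
pGL4.10-VEGFprom(-500 to -1) is a firefly luciferase reporter plasmid built on the promoterless pGL4.10 backbone. It is designed to measure the transcriptional activity of a proximal segment of the human VEGFA promoter. It is maintained in bacteria as a high-copy plasmid through a ColE1/pUC-type origin of replication and selected with ampicillin via the β-lactamase (AmpR) gene. The catalogue lists a total size of 4695 bp, while the depositor's full sequence is 4691 nt, a minor discrepancy.

The insert is the region from -500 to -1 of the human vascular endothelial growth factor A gene. It was cloned between KpnI and HindIII sites, both retained, immediately upstream of the synthetic luc2 luciferase coding sequence. Because the backbone supplies no promoter of its own, luciferase expression depends on this VEGFA fragment. The insert itself is not annotated as a feature. The only hit in that region is a short match to a translational enhancer derived from the mouse VEGF 5' UTR, which most likely reflects sequence similarity to the VEGF locus rather than a deliberately added element. An SV40 late polyadenylation signal terminates the luc2 transcript. A synthetic poly(A) signal and a transcriptional pause site from the human α2 globin gene sit upstream of the cloning region to reduce read-through transcription from the backbone and so lower background signal. The small large T antigen and tetracycline-resistance fragments are probably annotation artefacts of backbone sequence rather than functional genes.

The plasmid is intended for transient transfection into mammalian cells to assay how factors or conditions alter VEGFA promoter activity. The name suggests it belongs to a promoter deletion series, although the record does not state this. The associated study concerns thyroid transcription factor 1 and angiogenic secreted factors.
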