Features (pLannotate 1.2.2; 10 found; start..end, strand, type, name):
    224..240     +  misc_feature   QBI SP163 (fragment): strong translational enhancer derived from the 5' UTR of the mouse VEGF gene
    549..2201    +  CDS            luciferase: firefly luciferase synthetic luc2 version of the luciferase gene
   2245..2366    -  polyA_signal   SV40 poly(A) signal: SV40 polyadenylation signal
   2389..2457    -  CDS            large T antigen (fragment): large T antigen from SV40 (simian virus 40)
   2473..2605    +  CDS            TcR (fragment): tetracycline efflux protein; tet; confers resistance to tetracycline
   2785..3373    -  rep_origin     ori: high-copy-number ColE1/pMB1/pBR322/pUC origin of replication
   3573..4433    -  CDS            AmpR: β-lactamase confers resistance to ampicillin, carbenicillin, and related antibiotics
   4434..4475    -  promoter       AmpR promoter (fragment): bla
   4538..4586    +  polyA_signal   poly(A) signal: synthetic polyadenylation signal
   4600..4691    +  misc_feature   pause site: RNA polymerase II transcriptional pause signal from the human α2 globin gene
>Addgene plasmid #66130 | pGL4.10-VEGFprom(-500 to -1) | depositor full sequence | sequence record 117222 | pGL4.10-VEGFprom(-500 to -1) sequence 4691 bps
GGCCTAACTGGCCGGTACCGTCGAGCTTCCCCTTCATTGCGGCGGGCTGCGGGCCAGGCTTCACTGGGCG
TCCGCAGAGCCCGGGCCCGAGCCGCGTGTGGAGGGGCTGAGGCTCGCCTGTCCCCGCCCCCCGGGGCGGG
CCGGGGGCGGGGTCCCGGCGGGGCGGAGCCATGCGCCCCCCCCTTTTTTTTTTAAAAGTCGGCTGGTAGC
GGGGAGGATCGCGGAGGCTTGGGGCAGCCGGGTAGCTCGGAGGTCGTGGCGCTGGGGGCTAGCACCAGCG
CTCTGTCGGGAGGCGCAGCGGTTAGGTGGACCGGTCAGCGGACTCACCGGCCAGGGCGCTCGGTGCTGGA
GTTTGATATTCATTGATCCGGGTTTTATCCCTCTTCTTTTTTCTTAAACATTTTTTTTTAAAACTGTATT
GTTTCTCGTTTTAATTTATTTTTGCTTGCCATTCCCCACTTGAATCGGGCCGACGGCTTGGGGAGATTGC
TCTACTTCCCCAAATCACTGTGGAAGCTTGGCAATCCGGTACTGTTGGTAAAGCCACCATGGAAGATGCC
AAAAACATTAAGAAGGGCCCAGCGCCATTCTACCCACTCGAAGACGGGACCGCCGGCGAGCAGCTGCACA
AAGCCATGAAGCGCTACGCCCTGGTGCCCGGCACCATCGCCTTTACCGACGCACATATCGAGGTGGACAT
TACCTACGCCGAGTACTTCGAGATGAGCGTTCGGCTGGCAGAAGCTATGAAGCGCTATGGGCTGAATACA
AACCATCGGATCGTGGTGTGCAGCGAGAATAGCTTGCAGTTCTTCATGCCCGTGTTGGGTGCCCTGTTCA
TCGGTGTGGCTGTGGCCCCAGCTAACGACATCTACAACGAGCGCGAGCTGCTGAACAGCATGGGCATCAG
CCAGCCCACCGTCGTATTCGTGAGCAAGAAAGGGCTGCAAAAGATCCTCAACGTGCAAAAGAAGCTACCG
ATCATACAAAAGATCATCATCATGGATAGCAAGACCGACTACCAGGGCTTCCAAAGCATGTACACCTTCG
TGACTTCCCATTTGCCACCCGGCTTCAACGAGTACGACTTCGTGCCCGAGAGCTTCGACCGGGACAAAAC
CATCGCCCTGATCATGAACAGTAGTGGCAGTACCGGATTGCCCAAGGGCGTAGCCCTACCGCACCGCACC
GCTTGTGTCCGATTCAGTCATGCCCGCGACCCCATCTTCGGCAACCAGATCATCCCCGACACCGCTATCC
TCAGCGTGGTGCCATTTCACCACGGCTTCGGCATGTTCACCACGCTGGGCTACTTGATCTGCGGCTTTCG
GGTCGTGCTCATGTACCGCTTCGAGGAGGAGCTATTCTTGCGCAGCTTGCAAGACTATAAGATTCAATCT
GCCCTGCTGGTGCCCACACTATTTAGCTTCTTCGCTAAGAGCACTCTCATCGACAAGTACGACCTAAGCA
ACTTGCACGAGATCGCCAGCGGCGGGGCGCCGCTCAGCAAGGAGGTAGGTGAGGCCGTGGCCAAACGCTT
CCACCTACCAGGCATCCGCCAGGGCTACGGCCTGACAGAAACAACCAGCGCCATTCTGATCACCCCCGAA
GGGGACGACAAGCCTGGCGCAGTAGGCAAGGTGGTGCCCTTCTTCGAGGCTAAGGTGGTGGACTTGGACA
CCGGTAAGACACTGGGTGTGAACCAGCGCGGCGAGCTGTGCGTCCGTGGCCCCATGATCATGAGCGGCTA
CGTTAACAACCCCGAGGCTACAAACGCTCTCATCGACAAGGACGGCTGGCTGCACAGCGGCGACATCGCC
TACTGGGACGAGGACGAGCACTTCTTCATCGTGGACCGGCTGAAGAGCCTGATCAAATACAAGGGCTACC
AGGTAGCCCCAGCCGAACTGGAGAGCATCCTGCTGCAACACCCCAACATCTTCGACGCCGGGGTCGCCGG
CCTGCCCGACGACGATGCCGGCGAGCTGCCCGCCGCAGTCGTCGTGCTGGAACACGGTAAAACCATGACC
GAGAAGGAGATCGTGGACTATGTGGCCAGCCAGGTTACAACCGCCAAGAAGCTGCGCGGTGGTGTTGTGT
TCGTGGACGAGGTGCCTAAAGGACTGACCGGCAAGTTGGACGCCCGCAAGATCCGCGAGATTCTCATTAA
GGCCAAGAAGGGCGGCAAGATCGCCGTGTAATAATTCTAGAGTCGGGGCGGCCGGCCGCTTCGAGCAGAC
ATGATAAGATACATTGATGAGTTTGGACAAACCACAACTAGAATGCAGTGAAAAAAATGCTTTATTTGTG
AAATTTGTGATGCTATTGCTTTATTTGTAACCATTATAAGCTGCAATAAACAAGTTAACAACAACAATTG
CATTCATTTTATGTTTCAGGTTCAGGGGGAGGTGTGGGAGGTTTTTTAAAGCAAGTAAAACCTCTACAAA
TGTGGTAAAATCGATAAGGATCCGTCGACCGATGCCCTTGAGAGCCTTCAACCCAGTCAGCTCCTTCCGG
TGGGCGCGGGGCATGACTATCGTCGCCGCACTTATGACTGTCTTCTTTATCATGCAACTCGTAGGACAGG
TGCCGGCAGCGCTCTTCCGCTTCCTCGCTCACTGACTCGCTGCGCTCGGTCGTTCGGCTGCGGCGAGCGG
TATCAGCTCACTCAAAGGCGGTAATACGGTTATCCACAGAATCAGGGGATAACGCAGGAAAGAACATGTG
AGCAAAAGGCCAGCAAAAGGCCAGGAACCGTAAAAAGGCCGCGTTGCTGGCGTTTTTCCATAGGCTCCGC
CCCCCTGACGAGCATCACAAAAATCGACGCTCAAGTCAGAGGTGGCGAAACCCGACAGGACTATAAAGAT
ACCAGGCGTTTCCCCCTGGAAGCTCCCTCGTGCGCTCTCCTGTTCCGACCCTGCCGCTTACCGGATACCT
GTCCGCCTTTCTCCCTTCGGGAAGCGTGGCGCTTTCTCATAGCTCACGCTGTAGGTATCTCAGTTCGGTG
TAGGTCGTTCGCTCCAAGCTGGGCTGTGTGCACGAACCCCCCGTTCAGCCCGACCGCTGCGCCTTATCCG
GTAACTATCGTCTTGAGTCCAACCCGGTAAGACACGACTTATCGCCACTGGCAGCAGCCACTGGTAACAG
GATTAGCAGAGCGAGGTATGTAGGCGGTGCTACAGAGTTCTTGAAGTGGTGGCCTAACTACGGCTACACT
AGAAGAACAGTATTTGGTATCTGCGCTCTGCTGAAGCCAGTTACCTTCGGAAAAAGAGTTGGTAGCTCTT
GATCCGGCAAACAAACCACCGCTGGTAGCGGTGGTTTTTTTGTTTGCAAGCAGCAGATTACGCGCAGAAA
AAAAGGATCTCAAGAAGATCCTTTGATCTTTTCTACGGGGTCTGACGCTCAGTGGAACGAAAACTCACGT
TAAGGGATTTTGGTCATGAGATTATCAAAAAGGATCTTCACCTAGATCCTTTTAAATTAAAAATGAAGTT
TTAAATCAATCTAAAGTATATATGAGTAAACTTGGTCTGACAGCGGCCGCAAATGCTAAACCACTGCAGT
GGTTACCAGTGCTTGATCAGTGAGGCACCGATCTCAGCGATCTGCCTATTTCGTTCGTCCATAGTGGCCT
GACTCCCCGTCGTGTAGATCACTACGATTCGTGAGGGCTTACCATCAGGCCCCAGCGCAGCAATGATGCC
GCGAGAGCCGCGTTCACCGGCCCCCGATTTGTCAGCAATGAACCAGCCAGCAGGGAGGGCCGAGCGAAGA
AGTGGTCCTGCTACTTTGTCCGCCTCCATCCAGTCTATGAGCTGCTGTCGTGATGCTAGAGTAAGAAGTT
CGCCAGTGAGTAGTTTCCGAAGAGTTGTGGCCATTGCTACTGGCATCGTGGTATCACGCTCGTCGTTCGG
TATGGCTTCGTTCAACTCTGGTTCCCAGCGGTCAAGCCGGGTCACATGATCACCCATATTATGAAGAAAT
GCAGTCAGCTCCTTAGGGCCTCCGATCGTTGTCAGAAGTAAGTTGGCCGCGGTGTTGTCGCTCATGGTAA
TGGCAGCACTACACAATTCTCTTACCGTCATGCCATCCGTAAGATGCTTTTCCGTGACCGGCGAGTACTC
AACCAAGTCGTTTTGTGAGTAGTGTATACGGCGACCAAGCTGCTCTTGCCCGGCGTCTATACGGGACAAC
ACCGCGCCACATAGCAGTACTTTGAAAGTGCTCATCATCGGGAATCGTTCTTCGGGGCGGAAAGACTCAA
GGATCTTGCCGCTATTGAGATCCAGTTCGATATAGCCCACTCTTGCACCCAGTTGATCTTCAGCATCTTT
TACTTTCACCAGCGTTTCGGGGTGTGCAAAAACAGGCAAGCAAAATGCCGCAAAGAAGGGAATGAGTGCG
ACACGAAAATGTTGGATGCTCATACTCGTCCTTTTTCAATATTATTGAAGCATTTATCAGGGTTACTAGT
ACGTCTCTCAAGGATAAGTAAGTAATATTAAGGTACGGGAGGTATTGGACAGGCCGCAATAAAATATCTT
TATTTTCATTACATCTGTGTGTTGGTTTTTTGTGTGAATCGATAGTACTAACATACGCTCTCCATCAAAA
CAAAACGAAACAAAACAAACTAGCAAAATAGGCTGTCCCCAGTGCAAGTGCAGGTGCCAGAACATTTCTC
T
