>Addgene plasmid #66130 | pGL4.10-VEGFprom(-500 to -1) | addgene partial sequence | sequence record 116196 | EBV-rev 5'-GTGGTTTGTCCAAACTCATC-3'
GAAGCGGCCGGCCGCCCCGACTCTAGAATTATTACACGGCGATCTTGCCGCCCTTCTTGGCCTTAATGAG
AATCTCGCGGATCTTGCGGGCGTCCAACTTGCCGGTCAGTCCTTTAGGCACCTCGTCCACGAACACAACA
CCACCGCGCAGCTTCTTGGCGGTTGTAACCTGGCTGGCCACATAGTCCACGATCTCCTTCTCGGTCATGG
TTTTACCGTGTTCCAGCACGACGACTGCGGCGGGCAGCTCGCCGGCATCGTCGTCGGGCAGGCCGGCGAC
CCCGGCGTCGAAGATGTTGGGGTGTTGCAGCAGGATGCTCTCCAGTTCGGCTGGGGCTACCTGGTAGCCC
TTGTATTTGATCAGGCTCTTCAGCCGGTCCACGATGAAGAAGTGCTCGTCCTCGTCCCAGTAGGCGATGT
CGCCGCTGTGCAGCCAGCCGTCCTTGTCGATGAGAGCGTTTGTAGCCTCGGGGTTGTTAACGTAGCCGCT
CATGATCATGGGGCCACGGACGCACAGCTCGCCGCGCTGGTTCACACCCAGTGTCTTACCGGTGTCCAAG
TCCACCACCTTAGCCTCGAAGAAGGGCACCACCTTGCCTACTGCGCCAGGCTTGTCGTCCCCTTCGGGGG
TGATCAGAATGGCGCTGGTTGTTTCTGTCAGGCCGTAGCCCTGGCGGATGCCTGGTAGGTGGAAGCGTTT
GGCCACGGCCTCACCTACCTCCTTGCTGAGCGGCGCCCCGCCGCTGGCGATCTCGTGCAAGTTGCTTAGG
TCGTACTTGTCGATGAGAGTGCTCTTAGCGAAGAAGCTAAATAGTGTGGGCACCAGCAGGGCAGATTGAA
TCTTATAGTCTTGCAAGCTGCGCAAGAATAGCTCCTCCTCGAAGCGGTACATGAGCACGACCCGAAAGCC
GCAGATCAAGTAGCCCAGCGTGGTGAACATGCCGAAGCCGTGGTGAAATGGCACCACGCTGAGGATAGCG
GTGTCGGG
