>Addgene plasmid #66130 | pGL4.10-VEGFprom(-500 to -1) | addgene partial sequence | sequence record 116209 | Luc2-Rev 5'-GCCCTTCTTAATGTTTTTG-3'
AGCTTCCACAGTGATTTGGGGAAGTAGAGCAATCTCCCCAAGCCGTCGGCCCGATTCAAGTGGGGAATGG
CAAGCAAAAATAAATTAAAACGAGAAACAATACAGTTTTAAAAAAAAATGTTTAAGAAAAAAGAAGAGGG
ATAAAACCCGGATCAATGAATATCAAACTCCAGCACCGAGCGCCCTGGCCGGTGAGTCCGCTGACCGGTC
CACCTAACCGCTGCGCCTCCCGACAGAGCGCTGGTGCTAGCCCCCAGCGCCACGACCTCCGAGCTACCCG
GCTGCCCCAAGCCTCCGCGATCCTCCCCGCTACCAGCCGACTTTTAAAAAAAAAAGGGGGGGGCGCATGG
CTCCGCCCCGCCGGGACCCCGCCCCCGGCCCGCCCCGGGGGGCGGGGACAGGCGAGCCTCAGCCCCTCCA
CACGCGGCTCGGGCCCGGGCTCTGCGGACGCCCAGTGAAGCCTGGCCCGCAGCCCGCCGCAATGAAGGGG
AAGCTCGACGGTACCGGCCAGTTAGGCCAGAGAAATGTTCTGGCACCTGCACTTGCACTGGGGACAGCCT
ATTTTGCTAGTTTGTTTTGTTTCGTTTTGTTTTGATGGAGAGCGTATGTTAGTACTATCGATTCACACAA
AAAACCAACACACAGATGTAATGAAAATAAAGATATTTTATTGCGGCCTGTCCAATACCTCCCGTACCTT
AATATTACTTACTTATCCTTGAGAGACGTACTAGTAACCCTGATAAATGCTTCAATAATATTGAAAAAGG
ACGAGTATGAGCATCCAACATTTTCGTGTCGCACTCATTCCCTTCTTTGCGGCATTTTGCTTGCCTGTTT
TTGCACACCCC
