>Addgene plasmid #66130 | pGL4.10-VEGFprom(-500 to -1) | addgene partial sequence | sequence record 117220 | RVprimer3 5'-CTAGCAAAATAGGCTGTCCC-3'
TTTCTCTGGCCTAACTGGCCGGTACCGTCGAGCTTCCCCTTCATTGCGGCGGGCTGCGGGCCAGGCTTCA
CTGGGCGTCCGCAGAGCCCGGGCCCGAGCCGCGTGTGGAGGGGCTGAGGCTCGCCTGTCCCCGCCCCCCG
GGGCGGGCCGGGGGCGGGGTCCCGGCGGGGCGGAGCCATGCGCCCCCCCCTTTTTTTTTTAAAAGTCGGC
TGGTAGCGGGGAGGATCGCGGAGGCTTGGGGCAGCCGGGTAGCTCGGAGGTCGTGGCGCTGGGGGCTAGC
ACCAGCGCTCTGTCGGGAGGCGCAGCGGTTAGGTGGACCGGTCAGCGGACTCACCGGCCAGGGCGCTCGG
TGCTGGAGTTTGATATTCATTGATCCGGGTTTTATCCCTCTTCTTTTTTCTTAAACATTTTTTTTTAAAA
CTGTATTGTTTCTCGTTTTAATTTATTTTTGCTTGCCATTCCCCACTTGAATCGGGCCGACGGCTTGGGG
AGATTGCTCTACTTCCCCAAATCACTGTGGAAGCTTGGCAATCCGGTACTGTTGGTAAAGCCACCATGGA
AGATGCCAAAAACATTAAGAAGGGCCCAGCGCCATTCTACCCACTCGAAGACGGGACCGCCGGCGAGCAG
CTGCACAAAGCCATGAAGCGCTACGCCCTGGTGCCCGGCACCATCGCCTTTACCGACGCACATATCGAGG
TGGACATTACCTACGCCGAGTACTTCGAGATGAGCGTTCGGCTGGCAGAAGCTATGAAGCGCTATGGGCT
GAATACAAACCATCGGATCGTGGTGTGCAGCGAGAATAGCTTGCAGTTCTTCATGCCCGTGTTGGGTGCC
CTGTTCATCGGTGTGGCTGTGGCCCCAGCTAACGACATCTACAACGAGCGCGAGCTGCTGAACAGCATGG
G
